LOCUS       Exported 9795 bp ds-DNA circular SYN 23-JUN-2023
DEFINITION  Mammalian expression of SpCas9 PEmax prime editor.
ACCESSION   .
VERSION     .
KEYWORDS    pCMV-PEmax
SOURCE      synthetic DNA construct
  ORGANISM  synthetic DNA construct
REFERENCE   1 (bases 1 to 9795)
  AUTHORS   Chen PJ, Hussmann JA, Yan J, Knipping F, Ravisankar P, Chen PF, Chen
            C, Nelson JW, Newby GA, Sahin M, Osborn MJ, Weissman JS, Adamson B,
            Liu DR
  TITLE     Enhanced prime editing systems by manipulating cellular determinants
            of editing outcomes.
  JOURNAL   Cell. 2021 Oct 28;184(22):5635-5652.e29. doi:
            10.1016/j.cell.2021.09.018.
  PUBMED    34653350
REFERENCE   2 (bases 1 to 9795)
  AUTHORS   .
  TITLE     Direct Submission
  JOURNAL   Exported Jun 23, 2023 from SnapGene Server 1.1.58
            http://www.snapgene.com
FEATURES             Location/Qualifiers
     source          1..9795
                     /organism="synthetic DNA construct"
                     /mol_type="other DNA"
     enhancer        54..433
                     /label=CMV enhancer
                     /note="human cytomegalovirus immediate early enhancer"
     promoter        434..637
                     /label=CMV promoter
                     /note="human cytomegalovirus (CMV) immediate early
                     promoter"
     primer_bind     588..608
                     /label=CMV-F
                     /note="Human CMV immediate early promoter, forward primer"
     primer_bind     679..698
                     /label=T7
                     /note="T7 promoter, forward primer"
     promoter        679..697
                     /label=T7 promoter
                     /note="promoter for bacteriophage T7 RNA polymerase"
     CDS             747..767
                     /codon_start=1
                     /product="nuclear localization signal of SV40 (simian virus
                     40) large T antigen"
                     /label=SV40 NLS
                     /translation="PKKKRKV"
     CDS             768..4868
                     /codon_start=1
                     /product="Cas9 (Csn1) endonuclease from the Streptococcus
                     pyogenes Type II CRISPR/Cas system"
                     /label=Cas9
                     /note="generates RNA-guided double strand breaks in DNA"
                     /translation="DKKYSIGLDIGTNSVGWAVITDEYKVPSKKFKVLGNTDRHSIKKN
                     LIGALLFDSGETAEATRLKRTARRRYTRRKNRICYLQEIFSNEMAKVDDSFFHRLEESF
                     LVEEDKKHERHPIFGNIVDEVAYHEKYPTIYHLRKKLVDSTDKADLRLIYLALAHMIKF
                     RGHFLIEGDLNPDNSDVDKLFIQLVQTYNQLFEENPINASGVDAKAILSARLSKSRKLE
                     NLIAQLPGEKKNGLFGNLIALSLGLTPNFKSNFDLAEDAKLQLSKDTYDDDLDNLLAQI
                     GDQYADLFLAAKNLSDAILLSDILRVNTEITKAPLSASMIKRYDEHHQDLTLLKALVRQ
                     QLPEKYKEIFFDQSKNGYAGYIDGGASQEEFYKFIKPILEKMDGTEELLVKLKREDLLR
                     KQRTFDNGSIPHQIHLGELHAILRRQEDFYPFLKDNREKIEKILTFRIPYYVGPLARGN
                     SRFAWMTRKSEETITPWNFEEVVDKGASAQSFIERMTNFDKNLPNEKVLPKHSLLYEYF
                     TVYNELTKVKYVTEGMRKPAFLSGEQKKAIVDLLFKTNRKVTVKQLKEDYFKKIECFDS
                     VEISGVEDRFNASLGTYHDLLKIIKDKDFLDNEENEDILEDIVLTLTLFEDREMIEERL
                     KTYAHLFDDKVMKQLKRRRYTGWGRLSRKLINGIRDKQSGKTILDFLKSDGFANRNFMQ
                     LIHDDSLTFKEDIQKAQVSGQGDSLHEHIANLAGSPAIKKGILQTVKVVDELVKVMGRH
                     KPENIVIEMARENQTTQKGQKNSRERMKRIEEGIKELGSQILKEHPVENTQLQNEKLYL
                     YYLQNGRDMYVDQELDINRLSDYDVDAIVPQSFLKDDSIDNKVLTRSDKNRGKSDNVPS
                     EEVVKKMKNYWRQLLNAKLITQRKFDNLTKAERGGLSELDKAGFIKRQLVETRQITKHV
                     AQILDSRMNTKYDENDKLIREVKVITLKSKLVSDFRKDFQFYKVREINNYHHAHDAYLN
                     AVVGTALIKKYPKLESEFVYGDYKVYDVRKMIAKSEQEIGKATAKYFFYSNIMNFFKTE
                     ITLANGEIRKRPLIETNGETGEIVWDKGRDFATVRKVLSMPQVNIVKKTEVQTGGFSKE
                     SILPKRNSDKLIARKKDWDPKKYGGFDSPTVAYSVLVVAKVEKGKSKKLKSVKELLGIT
                     IMERSSFEKNPIDFLEAKGYKEVKKDLIIKLPKYSLFELENGRKRMLASAGELQKGNEL
                     ALPSKYVNFLYLASHYEKLKGSPEDNEQKQLFVEQHKHYLDEIIEQISEFSKRVILADA
                     NLDKVLSAYNKHRDKPIREQAENIIHLFTLTNLGAPAAFKYFDTTIDRKRYTSTKEVLD
                     ATLIHQSITGLYETRIDLSQLGGD"
     CDS             4926..4946
                     /codon_start=1
                     /product="nuclear localization signal of SV40 (simian virus
                     40) large T antigen"
                     /label=SV40 NLS
                     /translation="PKKKRKV"
     CDS             7047..7067
                     /codon_start=1
                     /product="nuclear localization signal of SV40 (simian virus
                     40) large T antigen"
                     /label=SV40 NLS
                     /translation="PKKKRKV"
     CDS             7077..7103
                     /codon_start=1
                     /product="nuclear localization signal of human c-Myc
                     proto-oncogene (Dang and Lee, 1988)"
                     /label=c-myc NLS
                     /translation="PAAKRVKLD"
     CDS             7112..7129
                     /codon_start=1
                     /product="6xHis affinity tag"
                     /label=6xHis
                     /translation="HHHHHH"
     primer_bind     complement(7152..7169)
                     /label=BGH-rev
                     /note="Bovine growth hormone terminator, reverse primer.
                     Also called BGH reverse"
     polyA_signal    7158..7382
                     /label=bGH poly(A) signal
                     /note="bovine growth hormone polyadenylation signal"
     primer_bind     complement(7453..7469)
                     /label=M13 rev
                     /note="common sequencing primer, one of multiple similar
                     variants"
     primer_bind     complement(7453..7469)
                     /label=M13 Reverse
                     /note="In lacZ gene. Also called M13-rev"
     primer_bind     complement(7466..7488)
                     /label=M13/pUC Reverse
                     /note="In lacZ gene"
     protein_bind    7477..7493
                     /label=lac operator
                     /bound_moiety="lac repressor encoded by lacI"
                     /note="The lac repressor binds to the lac operator to
                     inhibit transcription in E. coli. This inhibition can be
                     relieved by adding lactose or
                     isopropyl-beta-D-thiogalactopyranoside (IPTG)."
     promoter        complement(7501..7531)
                     /label=lac promoter
                     /note="promoter for the E. coli lac operon"
     protein_bind    7546..7567
                     /label=CAP binding site
                     /bound_moiety="E. coli catabolite activator protein"
                     /note="CAP binding activates transcription in the presence
                     of cAMP."
     primer_bind     complement(7684..7701)
                     /label=L4440
                     /note="L4440 vector, forward primer"
     rep_origin      complement(7855..8443)
                     /direction=LEFT
                     /label=ori
                     /note="high-copy-number ColE1/pMB1/pBR322/pUC origin of
                     replication"
     primer_bind     complement(7935..7954)
                     /label=pBR322ori-F
                     /note="pBR322 origin, forward primer"
     CDS             complement(8614..9474)
                     /codon_start=1
                     /gene="bla"
                     /product="beta-lactamase"
                     /label=AmpR
                     /note="confers resistance to ampicillin, carbenicillin, and
                     related antibiotics"
                     /translation="MSIQHFRVALIPFFAAFCLPVFAHPETLVKVKDAEDQLGARVGYI
                     ELDLNSGKILESFRPEERFPMMSTFKVLLCGAVLSRIDAGQEQLGRRIHYSQNDLVEYS
                     PVTEKHLTDGMTVRELCSAAITMSDNTAANLLLTTIGGPKELTAFLHNMGDHVTRLDRW
                     EPELNEAIPNDERDTTMPVAMATTLRKLLTGELLTLASRQQLIDWMEADKVAGPLLRSA
                     LPAGWFIADKSGAGERGSRGIIAALGPDGKPSRIVVIYTTGSQATMDERNRQIAEIGAS
                     LIKHW"
     primer_bind     9237..9256
                     /label=Amp-R
                     /note="Ampicillin resistance gene, reverse primer"
     promoter        complement(9475..9579)
                     /gene="bla"
                     /label=AmpR promoter
     primer_bind     complement(9658..9677)
                     /label=pRS-marker
                     /note="pRS vectors, use to sequence yeast selectable
                     marker"
ORIGIN
        1 tagggttagg cgttttgcgc tgcttcgcga tgtacgggcc agatatacgc gttgacattg
       61 attattgact agttattaat agtaatcaat tacggggtca ttagttcata gcccatatat
      121 ggagttccgc gttacataac ttacggtaaa tggcccgcct ggctgaccgc ccaacgaccc
      181 ccgcccattg acgtcaataa tgacgtatgt tcccatagta acgccaatag ggactttcca
      241 ttgacgtcaa tgggtggagt atttacggta aactgcccac ttggcagtac atcaagtgta
      301 tcatatgcca agtacgcccc ctattgacgt caatgacggt aaatggcccg cctggcatta
      361 tgcccagtac atgaccttat gggactttcc tacttggcag tacatctacg tattagtcat
      421 cgctattacc atggtgatgc ggttttggca gtacatcaat gggcgtggat agcggtttga
      481 ctcacgggga tttccaagtc tccaccccat tgacgtcaat gggagtttgt tttggcacca
      541 aaatcaacgg gactttccaa aatgtcgtaa caactccgcc ccattgacgc aaatgggcgg
      601 taggcgtgta cggtgggagg tctatataag cagagctggt ttagtgaacc gtcagatccg
      661 ctagagatcc gcggccgcta atacgactca ctatagggag agccgccacc atgaaacgga
      721 cagccgacgg aagcgagttc gagtcaccaa agaagaagcg gaaagtcgac aagaagtaca
      781 gcatcggcct ggacatcggc accaactctg tgggctgggc cgtgatcacc gacgagtaca
      841 aggtgcccag caagaaattc aaggtgctgg gcaacaccga ccggcacagc atcaagaaga
      901 acctgatcgg agccctgctg ttcgacagcg gcgaaacagc cgaggccacc cggctgaaga
      961 gaaccgccag aagaagatac accagacgga agaaccggat ctgctatctg caagagatct
     1021 tcagcaacga gatggccaag gtggacgaca gcttcttcca cagactggaa gagtccttcc
     1081 tggtggaaga ggataagaag cacgagcggc accccatctt cggcaacatc gtggacgagg
     1141 tggcctacca cgagaagtac cccaccatct accacctgag aaagaaactg gtggacagca
     1201 ccgacaaggc cgacctgcgg ctgatctatc tggccctggc ccacatgatc aagttccggg
     1261 gccacttcct gatcgagggc gacctgaacc ccgacaacag cgacgtggac aagctgttca
     1321 tccagctggt gcagacctac aaccagctgt tcgaggaaaa ccccatcaac gccagcggcg
     1381 tggacgccaa ggccatcctg tctgccagac tgagcaagag cagaaagctg gaaaatctga
     1441 tcgcccagct gcccggcgag aagaagaatg gcctgttcgg aaacctgatt gccctgagcc
     1501 tgggcctgac ccccaacttc aagagcaact tcgacctggc cgaggatgcc aaactgcagc
     1561 tgagcaagga cacctacgac gacgacctgg acaacctgct ggcccagatc ggcgaccagt
     1621 acgccgacct gtttctggcc gccaagaacc tgtccgacgc catcctgctg agcgacatcc
     1681 tgagagtgaa caccgagatc accaaggccc ccctgagcgc ctctatgatc aagagatacg
     1741 acgagcacca ccaggacctg accctgctga aagctctcgt gcggcagcag ctgcctgaga
     1801 agtacaaaga gattttcttc gaccagagca agaacggcta cgccggctac attgacggcg
     1861 gagccagcca ggaagagttc tacaagttca tcaagcccat cctggaaaag atggacggca
     1921 ccgaggaact gctcgtgaag ctgaagagag aggacctgct gcggaagcag cggaccttcg
     1981 acaacggcag catcccccac cagatccacc tgggagagct gcacgccatt ctgcggcggc
     2041 aggaagattt ttacccattc ctgaaggaca accgggaaaa gatcgagaag atcctgacct
     2101 tccgcatccc ctactacgtg ggccctctgg ccaggggaaa cagcagattc gcctggatga
     2161 ccagaaagag cgaggaaacc atcaccccct ggaacttcga ggaagtggtg gacaagggcg
     2221 cttccgccca gagcttcatc gagcggatga ccaacttcga taagaacctg cccaacgaga
     2281 aggtgctgcc caagcacagc ctgctgtacg agtacttcac cgtgtataac gagctgacca
     2341 aagtgaaata cgtgaccgag ggaatgagaa agcccgcctt cctgagcggc gagcagaaaa
     2401 aggccatcgt ggacctgctg ttcaagacca accggaaagt gaccgtgaag cagctgaaag
     2461 aggactactt caagaaaatc gagtgcttcg actccgtgga aatctccggc gtggaagatc
     2521 ggttcaacgc ctccctgggc acataccacg atctgctgaa aattatcaag gacaaggact
     2581 tcctggacaa tgaggaaaac gaggacattc tggaagatat cgtgctgacc ctgacactgt
     2641 ttgaggacag agagatgatc gaggaacggc tgaaaaccta tgcccacctg ttcgacgaca
     2701 aagtgatgaa gcagctgaag cggcggagat acaccggctg gggcaggctg agccggaagc
     2761 tgatcaacgg catccgggac aagcagtccg gcaagacaat cctggatttc ctgaagtccg
     2821 acggcttcgc caacagaaac ttcatgcagc tgatccacga cgacagcctg acctttaaag
     2881 aggacatcca gaaagcccag gtgtccggcc agggcgatag cctgcacgag cacattgcca
     2941 atctggccgg cagccccgcc attaagaagg gcatcctgca gacagtgaag gtggtggacg
     3001 agctcgtgaa agtgatgggc cggcacaagc ccgagaacat cgtgatcgaa atggccagag
     3061 agaaccagac cacccagaag ggacagaaga acagccgcga gagaatgaag cggatcgaag
     3121 agggcatcaa agagctgggc agccagatcc tgaaagaaca ccccgtggaa aacacccagc
     3181 tgcagaacga gaagctgtac ctgtactacc tgcagaatgg gcgggatatg tacgtggacc
     3241 aggaactgga catcaaccgg ctgtccgact acgatgtgga cgctatcgtg cctcagagct
     3301 ttctgaagga cgactccatc gacaacaagg tgctgaccag aagcgacaag aaccggggca
     3361 agagcgacaa cgtgccctcc gaagaggtcg tgaagaagat gaagaactac tggcggcagc
     3421 tgctgaacgc caagctgatt acccagagaa agttcgacaa tctgaccaag gccgagagag
     3481 gcggcctgag cgaactggat aaggccggct tcatcaagag acagctggtg gaaacccggc
     3541 agatcacaaa gcacgtggca cagatcctgg actcccggat gaacactaag tacgacgaga
     3601 atgacaagct gatccgggaa gtgaaagtga tcaccctgaa gtccaagctg gtgtccgatt
     3661 tccggaagga tttccagttt tacaaagtgc gcgagatcaa caactaccac cacgcccacg
     3721 acgcctacct gaacgccgtc gtgggaaccg ccctgatcaa aaagtaccct aagctggaaa
     3781 gcgagttcgt gtacggcgac tacaaggtgt acgacgtgcg gaagatgatc gccaagagcg
     3841 agcaggaaat cggcaaggct accgccaagt acttcttcta cagcaacatc atgaactttt
     3901 tcaagaccga gattaccctg gccaacggcg agatccggaa gcggcctctg atcgagacaa
     3961 acggcgaaac cggggagatc gtgtgggata agggccggga ttttgccacc gtgcggaaag
     4021 tgctgagcat gccccaagtg aatatcgtga aaaagaccga ggtgcagaca ggcggcttca
     4081 gcaaagagtc tatcctgccc aagaggaaca gcgataagct gatcgccaga aagaaggact
     4141 gggaccctaa gaagtacggc ggcttcgaca gccccaccgt ggcctattct gtgctggtgg
     4201 tggccaaagt ggaaaagggc aagtccaaga aactgaagag tgtgaaagag ctgctgggga
     4261 tcaccatcat ggaaagaagc agcttcgaga agaatcccat cgactttctg gaagccaagg
     4321 gctacaaaga agtgaaaaag gacctgatca tcaagctgcc taagtactcc ctgttcgagc
     4381 tggaaaacgg ccggaagaga atgctggcct ctgccggcga actgcagaag ggaaacgaac
     4441 tggccctgcc ctccaaatat gtgaacttcc tgtacctggc cagccactat gagaagctga
     4501 agggctcccc cgaggataat gagcagaaac agctgtttgt ggaacagcac aagcactacc
     4561 tggacgagat catcgagcag atcagcgagt tctccaagag agtgatcctg gccgacgcta
     4621 atctggacaa agtgctgtcc gcctacaaca agcaccggga taagcccatc agagagcagg
     4681 ccgagaatat catccacctg tttaccctga ccaatctggg agcccctgcc gccttcaagt
     4741 actttgacac caccatcgac cggaagaggt acaccagcac caaagaggtg ctggacgcca
     4801 ccctgatcca ccagagcatc accggcctgt acgagacacg gatcgacctg tctcagctgg
     4861 gaggtgactc cggcggaagc tctggtggca gcaagcggac cgccgacggc tctgaattcg
     4921 agagccctaa gaagaaaaga aaggtgagcg gaggctctag cggcggaagc accctgaaca
     4981 ttgaagacga gtatagactg catgaaacaa gcaaggaacc cgacgtgtcc ctgggctcca
     5041 cctggctgtc cgactttccc caggcctggg ccgagacagg aggaatgggc ctggccgtgc
     5101 ggcaggcacc cctgatcatc cctctgaagg ccacctctac acccgtgagc atcaagcagt
     5161 accctatgtc tcaggaggcc agactgggca tcaagcctca catccagagg ctgctggacc
     5221 agggcatcct ggtgccatgc cagagcccct ggaacacacc actgctgccc gtgaagaagc
     5281 caggcaccaa tgactataga cccgtgcagg atctgagaga ggtgaacaag agggtggagg
     5341 atatccaccc caccgtgccc aacccttaca atctgctgtc cggcctgccc ccttctcacc
     5401 agtggtatac agtgctggac ctgaaggatg ccttcttttg tctgagactg caccctacca
     5461 gccagccact gttcgccttt gagtggaggg accctgagat gggcatctct ggccagctga
     5521 cctggacacg cctgcctcag ggcttcaaga atagcccaac actgtttaac gaggccctgc
     5581 accgcgacct ggcagatttc cggatccagc acccagatct gatcctgctg cagtacgtgg
     5641 acgatctgct gctggccgcc accagcgagc tggattgcca gcagggaaca cgcgccctgc
     5701 tgcagaccct gggaaacctg ggatataggg catccgccaa gaaggcccag atctgtcaga
     5761 agcaggtgaa gtacctgggc tatctgctga aggagggcca gagatggctg acagaggcca
     5821 ggaaggagac agtgatgggc cagccaacac ccaagacccc aagacagctg agggagttcc
     5881 tgggcaaagc aggattttgc aggctgttca tcccaggatt cgcagagatg gcagcacctc
     5941 tgtacccact gaccaagccg ggcaccctgt ttaattgggg ccctgaccag cagaaggcct
     6001 atcaggagat caagcaggcc ctgctgacag caccagccct gggcctgcca gacctgacca
     6061 agcctttcga gctgtttgtg gatgagaagc agggctacgc caagggcgtg ctgacccaga
     6121 agctgggacc atggagacgg cccgtggcct atctgtccaa gaagctggac ccagtggcag
     6181 caggatggcc accatgcctg aggatggtgg cagcaatcgc cgtgctgaca aaggatgccg
     6241 gcaagctgac catgggacag ccactggtca tcctggcacc acacgcagtg gaggccctgg
     6301 tgaagcagcc tccagatcgc tggctgtcta acgcccggat gacacactac caggccctgc
     6361 tgctggacac cgatcgcgtg cagtttggcc ctgtggtggc cctgaatcca gccaccctgc
     6421 tgcctctgcc agaggagggc ctgcagcaca actgtctgga catcctggca gaggcacacg
     6481 gaacaaggcc agacctgacc gatcagcccc tgcctgacgc cgatcacaca tggtataccg
     6541 atggaagctc cctgctgcag gagggccaga ggaaggcagg agcagcagtg accacagaga
     6601 cagaagtgat ctgggccaag gccctgccag caggcacatc cgcccagcgg gccgagctga
     6661 tcgccctgac ccaggccctg aagatggccg agggcaagaa gctgaacgtg tacacagact
     6721 ccagatatgc cttcgccacc gcacacatcc acggagagat ctacaggcgc cggggctggc
     6781 tgacctctga gggcaaggag atcaagaaca aggatgagat cctggccctg ctgaaggccc
     6841 tgtttctgcc caagcggctg agcatcatcc actgtcctgg acaccagaag ggacactccg
     6901 ccgaggcaag gggcaatcgg atggccgacc aggccgccag aaaggctgct attactgaaa
     6961 ctcccgacac ttccactctg ctgattgaaa actcctcccc ttctggcggc tcaaaaagaa
     7021 ccgccgacgg cagcgaattc gagtctccca agaagaagag gaaagtcggc tctggccctg
     7081 ccgctaagag agtgaagctg gactaaccgg tcatcatcac catcaccatt gagtttaaac
     7141 ccgctgatca gcctcgactg tgccttctag ttgccagcca tctgttgttt gcccctcccc
     7201 cgtgccttcc ttgaccctgg aaggtgccac tcccactgtc ctttcctaat aaaatgagaa
     7261 aattgcatcg cattgtctga gtaggtgtca ttctattctg gggggtgggg tggggcagga
     7321 cagcaagggg gaggattggg aagacaatag caggcatgct ggggatgcgg tgggctctat
     7381 ggcttctgag gcggaaagaa ccagctgggg ctcgataccg tcgacctcta gctagagctt
     7441 ggcgtaatca tggtcatagc tgtttcctgt gtgaaattgt tatccgctca caattccaca
     7501 caacatacga gccggaagca taaagtgtaa agcctagggt gcctaatgag tgagctaact
     7561 cacattaatt gcgttgcgct cactgcccgc tttccagtcg ggaaacctgt cgtgccagct
     7621 gcattaatga atcggccaac gcgcggggag aggcggtttg cgtattgggc gctcttccgc
     7681 ttcctcgctc actgactcgc tgcgctcggt cgttcggctg cggcgagcgg tatcagctca
     7741 ctcaaaggcg gtaatacggt tatccacaga atcaggggat aacgcaggaa agaacatgtg
     7801 agcaaaaggc cagcaaaagg ccaggaaccg taaaaaggcc gcgttgctgg cgtttttcca
     7861 taggctccgc ccccctgacg agcatcacaa aaatcgacgc tcaagtcaga ggtggcgaaa
     7921 cccgacagga ctataaagat accaggcgtt tccccctgga agctccctcg tgcgctctcc
     7981 tgttccgacc ctgccgctta ccggatacct gtccgccttt ctcccttcgg gaagcgtggc
     8041 gctttctcat agctcacgct gtaggtatct cagttcggtg taggtcgttc gctccaagct
     8101 gggctgtgtg cacgaacccc ccgttcagcc cgaccgctgc gccttatccg gtaactatcg
     8161 tcttgagtcc aacccggtaa gacacgactt atcgccactg gcagcagcca ctggtaacag
     8221 gattagcaga gcgaggtatg taggcggtgc tacagagttc ttgaagtggt ggcctaacta
     8281 cggctacact agaagaacag tatttggtat ctgcgctctg ctgaagccag ttaccttcgg
     8341 aaaaagagtt ggtagctctt gatccggcaa acaaaccacc gctggtagcg gtggtttttt
     8401 tgtttgcaag cagcagatta cgcgcagaaa aaaaggatct caagaagatc ctttgatctt
     8461 ttctacgggg tctgacactc agtggaacga aaactcacgt taagggattt tggtcatgag
     8521 attatcaaaa aggatcttca cctagatcct tttaaattaa aaatgaagtt ttaaatcaat
     8581 ctaaagtata tatgagtaaa cttggtctga cagttaccaa tgcttaatca gtgaggcacc
     8641 tatctcagcg atctgtctat ttcgttcatc catagttgcc tgactccccg tcgtgtagat
     8701 aactacgata cgggagggct taccatctgg ccccagtgct gcaatgatac cgcgagaccc
     8761 acgctcaccg gctccagatt tatcagcaat aaaccagcca gccggaaggg ccgagcgcag
     8821 aagtggtcct gcaactttat ccgcctccat ccagtctatt aattgttgcc gggaagctag
     8881 agtaagtagt tcgccagtta atagtttgcg caacgttgtt gccattgcta caggcatcgt
     8941 ggtgtcacgc tcgtcgtttg gtatggcttc attcagctcc ggttcccaac gatcaaggcg
     9001 agttacatga tcccccatgt tgtgcaaaaa agcggttagc tccttcggtc ctccgatcgt
     9061 tgtcagaagt aagttggccg cagtgttatc actcatggtt atggcagcac tgcataattc
     9121 tcttactgtc atgccatccg taagatgctt ttctgtgact ggtgagtact caaccaagtc
     9181 attctgagaa tagtgtatgc ggcgaccgag ttgctcttgc ccggcgtcaa tacgggataa
     9241 taccgcgcca catagcagaa ctttaaaagt gctcatcatt ggaaaacgtt cttcggggcg
     9301 aaaactctca aggatcttac cgctgttgag atccagttcg atgtaaccca ctcgtgcacc
     9361 caactgatct tcagcatctt ttactttcac cagcgtttct gggtgagcaa aaacaggaag
     9421 gcaaaatgcc gcaaaaaagg gaataagggc gacacggaaa tgttgaatac tcatactctt
     9481 cctttttcaa tattattgaa gcatttatca gggttattgt ctcatgagcg gatacatatt
     9541 tgaatgtatt tagaaaaata aacaaatagg ggttccgcgc acatttcccc gaaaagtgcc
     9601 acctgacgtc gacggatcgg gagatcgatc tcccgatccc ctagggtcga ctctcagtac
     9661 aatctgctct gatgccgcat agttaagcca gtatctgctc cctgcttgtg tgttggaggt
     9721 cgctgagtag tgcgcgagca aaatttaagc tacaacaagg caaggcttga ccgacaattg
     9781 catgaagaat ctgct
//
