[The description below was written by a language model from this plasmid's Addgene catalogue record and the feature table of its GenBank file.]
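Description:
pCMV-PEmax is a 9.8 kb mammalian expression plasmid built on a pCMV backbone that delivers the PEmax prime editor by transient transfection. It is propagated in E. coli through a high-copy ColE1/pUC-type origin and selected with ampicillin via the bla (AmpR) gene. No mammalian selection marker or reporter is annotated.

The payload is a single synthetic open reading frame of about 6.4 kb, driven by the human cytomegalovirus immediate-early enhancer and promoter and terminated by the bovine growth hormone polyadenylation signal. A T7 promoter lies between the CMV promoter and the coding sequence; it could support in vitro transcription and also serves as a sequencing primer site. According to the record, the fusion protein reads: an N-terminal SV40 bipartite NLS, Streptococcus pyogenes Cas9 carrying R221K, N394K and H840A, a flexible SGGS-repeat linker that embeds another SV40 bipartite NLS, Moloney murine leukemia virus reverse transcriptase with five substitutions (D200N, T306K, W313F, T330P, L603W), and then C-terminal SV40 bipartite and c-Myc nuclear localization signals. H840A converts Cas9 to a nickase, so the generic feature note describing double-strand cleavage does not apply here.

The feature table does not annotate the reverse transcriptase, which presumably occupies the unlabelled stretch between the linker NLS and the C-terminal NLS. It also marks a 6xHis sequence just after the c-Myc NLS that the catalogue entry does not list as a tag, so whether it is translated is unclear.

In use, the plasmid is paired with a separately supplied prime editing guide RNA. This guide directs the nickase to its target and templates reverse transcription of the desired edit into the genome of mammalian cells.
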