Addgene plasmid #174820: pCMV-PEmax
Purpose: Mammalian expression of SpCas9 PEmax prime editor
Depositing lab: David Liu. Publication: Enhanced prime editing systems by manipulating cellular determinants of editing outcomes. Chen PJ, Hussmann JA, Yan J, Knipping F, Ravisankar P, Chen PF, Chen C, Nelson JW, Newby GA, Sahin M, Osborn MJ, Weissman JS, Adamson B, Liu DR. Cell. 2021 Oct 28;184(22):5635-5652.e29. doi: 10.1016/j.cell.2021.09.018. PubMed 34653350.
Backbone
  Vector backbone: pCMV
  Vector type: Mammalian Expression
Growth in bacteria
  Bacterial resistance: Ampicillin, 100 μg/mL
  Growth temperature: 37°C
  Growth strain: NEB Stable
  Copy number: High Copy
Gene/Insert
  Gene/Insert name: PEmax (alt name: SV40_bpNLS-SpCas9(R221K,N394K,H840A)-SGGSx2-SV40_bpNLS-SGGSx2-MMLV_RT(D200N, T306K, W313F, T330P, L603W)-SV40_bpNLS-cMyc_NLS)
  Species: Synthetic; SpCas9 is from Streptococcus pyogenes; MMLV_RT is from the Moloney murine leukemia virus
  Insert size (bp): 6393
  Mutation: Detailed in manuscript
  Promoter: CMV
  Tag / fusion protein: SV40 bpNLS (N terminal on insert); SV40 bpNLS (C terminal on insert); c-Myc NLS (C terminal on insert)
  Cloning method: Ligation Independent Cloning
  Sequencing primers: 5′ T7-forward; 3′ BGH-reverse
Terms and licenses: Academic/Nonprofit Terms; Industry Terms: Not Available to Industry
How to cite: pCMV-PEmax was a gift from David Liu (Addgene plasmid # 174820 ; http://n2t.net/addgene:174820 ; RRID:Addgene_174820)
